>Addgene plasmid #72524 | pJK599 | depositor full sequence | sequence record 132609 | pJK599 sequence 7100 bps
TGGCGAATGGG
[124 nt withheld, positions 12-135]
C
[91 nt withheld, positions 137-227]
A
[49 nt withheld, positions 229-277]
CCTTTGACGTTGGAGTCCACGTTCTTT
[37 nt withheld, positions 305-341]
ACCCTATCTCGGTCTATTCTTTTGATTTATAAGGGATTTTGCCGATTTCGGCCTATTGGTTAAAAAATGA
GCTGATTTAACAAAAATTTAACGCGAATTTTAACAAAATATTAACGTTTACAATTTCAGGTGGCACTTTT
CGGGGAAATGTGCGCGGAACCCCTATTTGTTTATTTTTCTAAATACATTCAAATATGTATCCGCTCATGA
GACAATAACCCTGATAAATGCTTCAATAATATTGAAAAAGGAAGAGTATGAGTATTCAACATTTCCGTGT
CGCCCTTATTCCCTTTTTTGCGGCATTTTGCCTTCCTGTTTTTGCTCACCCAGAAACGCTGGTGAAAGTA
AAAGATGCTGAAGATCAGTTGGGTGCACGAGTGGGTTACATCGAACTGGATCTCAACAGCGGTAAGATCC
TTGAGAGTTTTCGCCCCGAAGAACGTTTTCCAATGATGAGCACTTTTAAAGTTCTGCTATGTGGCGCGGT
ATTATCCCGTATTGACGCCGGGCAAGAGCAACTCGGTCGCCGCATACACTATTCTCAGAATGACTTGGTT
GAGTACTCACCAGTCACAGAAAAGCATCTTACGGATGGCATGACAGTAAGAGAATTATGCAGTGCTGCCA
TAACCATGAGTGATAACACTGCGGCCAACTTACTTCTGACAACGATCGGAGGACCGAAGGAGCTAACCGC
TTTTTTGCACAACATGGGGGATCATGTAACTCGCCTTGATCGTTGGGAACCGGAGCTGAATGAAGCCATA
CCAAACGACGAGCGTGACACCACGATGCCTGCAGCAATGGCAACAACGTTGCGCAAACTATTAACTGGCG
AACTACTTACTCTAGCTTCCCGGCAACAATTAATAGACTGGATGGAGGCGGATAAAGTTGCAGGACCACT
TCTGCGCTCGGCCCTTCCGGCTGGCTGGTTTATTGCTGATAAATCTGGAGCCGGTGAGCGTGGGTCTCGC
GGTATCATTGCAGCACTGGGGCCAGATGGTAAGCCCTCCCGTATCGTAGTTATCTACACGACGGGGAGTC
AGGCAACTATGGATGAACGAAATAGACAGATCGCTGAGATAGGTGCCTCACTGATTAAGCATTGGTAACT
GTCAGACCAAGTTTACTCATATATACTTTAGATTGATTTAAAACTTCATTTTTAATTTAAAAGGATCTAG
GTGAAGATCCTTTTTGATAATCTCATGACCAAAATCCCTTAACGTGAGTTTTCGTTCCACTGAGCGTCAG
ACCCCGTAGAAAAGATCAAAGGATCTTCTTGAGATCCTTTTTTTCTGCGCGTAATCTGCTGCTTGCAAAC
AAAAAAACCACCGCTACCAGCGGTGGTTTGTTTGCCGGATCAAGAGCTACCAACTCTTTTTCCGAAGGTA
ACTGGCTTCAGCAGAGCGCAGATACCAAATACTGTCCTTCTAGTGTAGCCGTAGTTAGGCCACCACTTCA
AGAACTCTGTAGCACCGCCTACATACCTCGCTCTGCTAATCCTGTTACCAGTGGCTGCTGCCAGTGGCGA
TAAGTCGTGTCTTACCGGGTTGGACTCAAGACGATAGTTACCGGATAAGGCGCAGCGGTCGGGCTGAACG
GGGGGTTCGTGCACACAGCCCAGCTTGGAGCGAACGACCTACACCGAACTGAGATACCTACAGCGTGAGC
TATGAGAAAGCGCCACGCTTCCCGAAGGGAGAAAGGCGGACAGGTATCCGGTAAGCGGCAGGGTCGGAAC
AGGAGAGCGCACGAGGGAGCTTCCAGGGGGAAACGCCTGGTATCTTTATAGTCCTGTCGGGTTTCGCCAC
CTCTGACTTGAGCGTCGATTTTTGTGATGCTCGTCAGGGGGGCGGAGCCTATGGAAAAACGCCAGCAACG
CGGCCTTTTTACGGTTCCTGGCCTTTTGCTGGCCTTTTGCTCACATGTTCTTTCCTGCGTTATCCCCTGA
TTCTGTGGATAACCGTATTACCGCCTTTGAGTGAGCTGATACCGCTCGCCGCAGCCGAACGACCGAGCGC
AGCGAGTCAGTGAGCGAGGAAGCGGAAGAGCGCCTGATGCGGTATTTTCTCCTTACGCATCTGTGCGGTA
TTTCACACCGCATATATGGTGCACTCTCAGTACAATCTGCTCTGATGCCGCATAGTTAAGCCAGTATACA
CTCCGCTATCGCTACGTGACTGGGTCATGGCTGCGCCCCGACACCCGCCAACACCCGCTGACGCGCCCTG
ACGGGCTTGTCTGCTCCCGGCATCCGCTTACAGACAAGCTGTGACCGTCTCCGGGAGCTGCATGTGTCAG
AGGTTTTCACCGTCATCACCGAAACGCGCGAGGCAGCTGCGGTAAAGCTCATCAGCGTGGTCGTGAAGCG
ATTCACAGATGTCTGCCTGTTCATCCGCGTCCAGCTCGTTGAGTTTCTCCAGAAGCGTTAATGTCTGGCT
TCTGATAAAGCGGGCCATGTTAAGGGCGGTTTTTTCCTGTTTGGTCACTGATGCCTCCGTGTAAGGGGGA
TTTCTGTTCATGGGGGTAATGATACCGATGAAACGAGAGAGGATGCTCACGATACGGGTTACTGATGATG
AACATGCCCGGTTACTGGAACGTTGTGAGGGTAAACAACTGGCGGTATGGATGCGGCGGGACCAGAGAAA
AATCACTCAGGGTCAATGCCAGCGCTTCGTTAATACAGATGTAGGTGTTCCACAGGGTAGCCAGCAGCAT
CCTGCGATGCAGATCCGGAACATAATGGTGCAGGGCGCTGACTTCCGCGTTTCCAGACTTTACGAAACAC
GGAAACCGAAGACCATTCATGTTGTTGCTCAGGTCGCAGACGTTTTGCAGCAGCAGTCGCTTCACGTTCG
CTCGCGTATCGGTGATTCATTCTGCTAACCAGTAAGGCAACCCCGCCAGCCTAGCCGGGTCCTCAACGAC
AGGAGCACGATCATGCGCACCCGTGGCCAGGACCCAACGCTGCCCGAGATCTCGATCCCGCGAAATTAAT
ACGACTCACTATAGGGAGACCACAACGGTTTCCCTCTAGAAATAATTTTGTTTAACTTTAAGAAGGAGAT
ATACATATGAAGGTACGTGTAACCGTCATGCTGAAGGACGGTGTTCTGGACCCGCAGGGCAAGGCCATCA
GCCACGCATTGCAGACACTTGGTTTTGAAGGCGTGCACGATGTGCGCGTGGGTAAGGTGATTGAACTGGA
TCTGCCGGGTGCCAAAGCCGAGGAAGCCCAGAAAAAGGCCGATGCCATGGCGCGTGATCTGCTAGCCAAC
CTGGTGATTGAAGATTACTCTGTAGAGGTGGTGGAATGAAGCGCACCCTTCTTATAGCGCTGGCATTGGC
ATGCGCGGCACCGGGCTTGGCCCATGCCCAGCGCATTGCGCCCATGAAGGCAGGTAACTTTGCCCGCCTT
TGTACGCGCGCCACTAGTGCTGGCATTTGCGATGCCTATATTGGCGGCCTGACGGATGGGGTCTCTCTTT
CCAAAATCAATGATCGGAACGAGGGGGATCCTTCTGCGCCTGCTGGTTTTTGTGTTCCCGCTACAGAAAC
CATGCCCGTTATGCGCTCCAAGGTACTTACCTGGCTGAAAGCGCATTCTGAAACACTGGACAAGCCGGTT
GGTGAAAGTGTTTTTGCCGCCCTGCACGCCTCTTATCCGTGCAGTGTGAAAAAATGAAAGCAGCAATTAT
CGTATTCCCCGGTACCAACCGGGAGCGCGATATGGCCATTGCCCTCAAGCGCGTTACAGGGCAGGCCCCG
CGCATGATCTGGCACCATGAAACAGATCTGGGAGATACCGATCTAGTCGTGCTGCCAGGTGGTTTCAGCT
ATGGCGATTATCTGCGCTGTGGTGCCATGGCAGCGCATTCTCCCATCATGGCGGCTATCAAAGCCTTTGC
CCAAAAGGGTGGCCATATTTTGGGTGTGTGCAACGGCTTCCAGATTTTAACGGAAACAGGGCTTCTGCCC
GGTGCTCTGTTGCGCAACGCCAACCTGCGCTTTCTCTCTCAGGATTGCTACCTGAAGGTGGAAGCAGAGA
ACACACCTTTCACTCACAAGTGGAAGAAGGGTGATGTTTTCCGCACCCCTCTGGCCCATGGTGATGGCAA
TTACACGGCAGATATCGCCACGCTGGAACGGCTTGAAGGTGAAGGTCTTGTGGCTTTCCACTATGCCGAT
GCCAAAGGCAATGTGCAGGCTGATGATGCCATCAGCAACCCCAATGGCAGCATCAACAGCATTGCGGGTA
TTCTGAGCGAAAACAAACGCATTTGCGGCATGATGCCTCATCCAGAAGATCTGGTTGATCCTCTCATGGG
TGGGGAAGATGGTCTGCCATTGTTCCAAGGTCTGGTGGAGGCTGTAGTCCGGTGAATAAGCCTGTAACCG
TTGATGAATCCCTTGCCCGTGAATTCGGGCTGACATCTGAGGAATACGGTCGTGTGCTGTCCATTATGGG
CCGCACCCCCAGCCTGACAGAGCTGGGCGTGTTCTCTGTGATGTGGTCGGAACACTGCTCCTACAAATCT
TCCCGCAAGTGGCTGCGCACGCTGCCAACCAAGGCGCCGTGGGTTATTCATGGCCCCGGTGAAAATGCTG
GTGTGGTGGATATTGGGCAGGGCTATGCCGCCATCTTCAAGATGGAAAGCCATAACCACCCATCCTTTAT
CGAACCCTATCAGGGTGCGGCCACGGGTGTGGGGGGCATTCTGCGCGATGTGTTCACCATGGGCGCACGC
CCCATTGCCAACTTGAACGCCCTGCGTTTTGGCAGCCCCGAAAACCCCGTTACCCGCCGCGTGATTGATG
GCGTGGTGCGTGGTATTGGCGGCTATGGCAACTGTGTTGGCGTGCCCACCGTAGGCGGGGAAATCAACTT
CCACCCGGCCTATGATGGCAACCCGCTGGTAAACGCCATGACGGTTGGTTTGGCCCGTAAGGACCGTATC
TTCCTTTCGGCTGCGGCAGGTGTTGGCAACCCGGTTGTTTACGTGGGCTCCCGCACAGGGCGTGATGGCA
TTCATGGTGCCACCATGTCTTCCGCCGAGTTTGATGAAGATGCCCTTTCCAAGCGCCCCACGGTACAGGT
GGGTGACCCCTTTATTGAAAAGCTTCTGATTGAAGCCTGTCTGGAACTGATGGCAACAGATGCCATTATC
GCCATTCAGGACATGGGCGCTGCGGGTCTGACATCTTCTTCCGTGGAAATGGCAGGCAAGGGCGGTGTGG
GCATTGAGCTTGATCTGGATGCCGTGCCCCAGCGTGAGCCGAACATGACGGCTTATGAAATGATGCTGTC
TGAAAGCCAGGAACGCATGCTGATGGTGCTGCGCCCTGACCGGACAGACGTGGCCCGCAAGATCTTTGAA
AAATGGGAACTGGATTTTGCCATTATTGGGCATCTGACAGATACCGGCCACATCGTCGTCAAGCACAAAG
GACAGTTGGAAGCCGATATTCCGCTGGACCCATTGGCAGAACAGGCCCCTATTTACGATCGGCCCGCAAC
ACCACCCAAGGCGCCGGCTCCGCTAGAAGGCGTGCATGCACCGCTTTCTTTGGATGCCACGTTACTGAAG
CTGGTTGGTTCGCCAGATCTGGCCTCCCGCGCATGGGTATGGAACCAGTATGACAGCACTGTAGGGGGGC
AGACAGTCCGCCGTCCGGGTGCTGCTGATGCTGCCATTGTGAAGGTGGAAGATACAGACATTGGTCTGGC
CATCACCACAGATTGCACCCCGCGTTACTGTCAGGCAGACCCCAAAACAGGTGGCGCACAAGCTGTTGCA
GAAGCATGGCGTAACCTAACAGCTACTGGCGCACGCCCGCTGGCCGTAACGGATAACCTGAACTTCGCCA
ACCCGGAAAAACCCGAAATCATGGGCCAGTTTGTGGCTGCGGTTGAAGGTATGGGGGAAGCCTGTACAGC
GCTGGATTTCCCGGTCGTGAGCGGCAACGTGTCTCTTTATAATGAAACACGAAACCCAGATGGCTCCACC
ACCGCCATTCTGCCCACACCCGCCATTGGCGCCTTGGGCGTTCTGGATGATGTGAACAAGGCTGTTGGCC
TTGGCATGCAGCCAGAATCTGACGTGGTGCTGATTGGTGAAACCAAGGGTGAGCTCGGCCAGACCATCTG
GCTGCGTGAAATTCTGGGTCAGGAAGCTGGTGCACCGCCGCCGGTCGATCTGGTTGCCGAAAAACGCAAT
GGTGACTTTGTACGCAGCGCCATTCTGGATGGCACCATTACCGCATGCCATGACATTGCTGACGGTGGCA
TTATGGTTGCCGCCGCAGAAATGGTGATGGCAAGTGGCATTGGATGTGAGCTGGAAAGCCCAGATTCCGG
TATCCGGCCAGAAGCCTTCTGGTTTGGTGAAGATCAGGCCCGCTATCTGGCTTGTGTAGCAAACGGCAAA
GCCCTGTGCGAACGCGCTCAGGCAGCTGGTGTGCCTGCACGCATTATTGCCCGCTCAGGCGGAAATGATT
TGATTCTGCCCAGCGGCGTCACCATATCCGCAGCACGCCTAAAAACGGCCCATGAAGCATTTTTCCCGAT
GCTGATGGGCAACTAACTCGAGCACCACCACCACCACCACTGAGATCCGGCTGCTAACAAAGCCCGAAAG
GAAGCTGAGTTGGCTGCTGCCACCGCTGAGCAATAACTAGCATAACCCCTTGGGGCCTCTAAACGGGTCT
TGAGGGGTTTTTTGCTGAAAGGAGGAACTATATCCGGAT
Features (pLannotate 1.2.2; 14 found; start..end, strand, type, name):
     12..467     +  rep_origin     f1 ori (sequence partly withheld): f1 bacteriophage origin of replication; arrow indicates direction of (+) strand synthesis
    494..598     +  promoter       AmpR promoter: bla
    599..1459    +  CDS            AmpR: β-lactamase; bla; confers resistance to ampicillin, carbenicillin, and related antibiotics
   1630..2218    +  rep_origin     ori: high-copy-number ColE1/pMB1/pBR322/pUC origin of replication
   2404..2546    -  misc_feature   bom: basis of mobility region from pBR322
   2648..2839    -  CDS            rop: Rop protein, which maintains plasmids at low copy number; rop
   2856..3236    +  CDS            YPB1_ECOLX: Protein predicted: Swiss-Prot protein existence level 4. From Escherichia coli.
   3348..3366    +  promoter       T7 promoter: promoter for bacteriophage T7 RNA polymerase
   3398..3420    +  RBS            RBS: efficient ribosome binding site from bacteriophage T7 gene 10 (Olins and Rangwala, 1989)
   4047..4706    +  CDS            purQ: PURQ_SYNY3 - Experimental evidence at protein level: Swiss-Prot protein existence level 1. Part of the phosphoribosylformylglycinamidine synthase complex involved in the purines biosynthetic pathway. Catalyzes the ATP-dependent conversion of formylglycinamide ribonucleotide (FGAR) and glutamine to yield formylglycinamidine ribonucleotide (FGAM) and glutamate. The FGAM synthase complex is composed of three subunits. PurQ produces an ammonia molecule by converting glutamine to glutamate. PurL transfers the ammonia molecule to FGAR to form FGAM in an ATP- dependent manner. PurS interacts with Pur
   4754..6769    +  CDS            purL (fragment): PURL_BACSU - Experimental evidence at protein level: Swiss-Prot protein existence level 1. Part of the phosphoribosylformylglycinamidine synthase complex involved in the purines biosynthetic pathway. Catalyzes the ATP-dependent conversion of formylglycinamide ribonucleotide (FGAR) and glutamine to yield formylglycinamidine ribonucleotide (FGAM) and glutamate. The FGAM synthase complex is composed of three subunits. PurQ produces an ammonia molecule by converting glutamine to glutamate. PurL transfers the ammonia molecule to FGAR to form FGAM in an ATP- dependent manner. PurS interacts with Pur
   6944..6961    +  CDS            9xHis (fragment): 9xHis affinity tag
   6971..7020    +  CDS            SET1 (fragment): solubility-enhancement tag derived from T7 phage gene 10B
   7028..7075    +  terminator     T7 terminator: transcription terminator for bacteriophage T7 RNA polymerase
