[The description below was written by a language model from this plasmid's Addgene catalogue record and pLannotate feature annotations shown in this document.]
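Description:
pJK599 is a bacterial expression plasmid of about 7.1 kb built on the pET23a backbone. It co-produces the subunits of formylglycinamidine ribonucleotide (FGAM) synthetase from Acetobacter aceti 1023. The plasmid is maintained in E. coli through a ColE1/pMB1-type origin and is selected with ampicillin via the bla gene and its own promoter. The feature table also shows an f1 phage origin, the pBR322 bom region and a match to rop. The catalogue lists the plasmid as high copy, although Rop normally lowers copy number.

The payload is a single operon of four genes, which the depositor describes as overlapping. It was cloned between NdeI and XhoI, downstream of the T7 promoter and the T7 gene 10 ribosome binding site, and it ends at the T7 terminator. Expression therefore requires a host that supplies T7 RNA polymerase. In order, the genes encode PurS (the small subunit), OrfY (a hypothetical protein found in the purSQL operon), PurQ (the glutaminase subunit) and PurL (the large subunit). The purS and orfY entries are recorded as synthetic genes. The automated annotation recognises only purQ and purL by homology, so purS and orfY presumably lie in the unannotated stretch between the RBS and purQ.

The name AaPurLH6 and a short His-tag match just after purL indicate a C-terminal hexahistidine tag on PurL, which would come from the vector's XhoI-adjacent tag. The small "SET1" hit next to it is probably an annotation artefact of vector sequence.

In the FGAM synthetase complex, PurQ releases ammonia from glutamine, PurL uses it in the ATP-dependent conversion of FGAR to FGAM, and PurS associates with the complex. The construct is suited to co-expressing these proteins, and the tag on PurL would allow affinity purification of PurL with any associated subunits.
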