Addgene plasmid #72524: pJK599
Purpose: Produces Acetobacter aceti 1023 formylglycinamidine ribonucleotide synthetase subunits, and associated hypothetical protein (AaPurS, AaOrfY, AaPurQ, AaPurLH6)
Depositing lab: T. J. Kappock. Depositing organization: Purdue University.
Backbone
  Vector backbone: pET23a
  Backbone size w/o insert (bp): 3666
  Total vector size (bp): 7100
  Vector type: Bacterial Expression
Growth in bacteria
  Bacterial resistance: Ampicillin, 100 μg/mL
  Growth temperature: 37°C
  Growth strain: DH5alpha
  Copy number: High Copy
Gene/Insert 1
  Gene/Insert name: formylglycinamidine ribonucleotide synthetase, small subunit (alt names: purS; AZ09_06375)
  Species: Acetobacter aceti 1023
  Mutation: synthetic gene
  GenBank ID: KDE20458
  Promoter: T7
  Cloning method: Restriction Enzyme; 5′ cloning site NdeI (not destroyed); 3′ cloning site n/a (not destroyed)
  Sequencing primers: 5′ T7 promoter; 3′ n/a
Gene/Insert 2
  Gene/Insert name: hypothetical protein in purSQL operon (alt names: OrfY; AZ09_06380)
  Species: Acetobacter aceti 1023
  Mutation: synthetic gene
  GenBank ID: KDE20459
  Promoter: n/a
  Cloning method: Unknown
  Sequencing primers: 5′ n/a; 3′ n/a
Gene/Insert 3
  Gene/Insert name: formylglycinamidine ribonucleotide synthetase, glutaminase subunit (alt names: purQ; AZ09_06385)
  Species: Acetobacter aceti 1023
  GenBank ID: KDE20460
  Promoter: n/a
  Cloning method: Unknown
  Sequencing primers: 5′ n/a; 3′ n/a
Gene/Insert 4
  Gene/Insert name: formylglycinamidine ribonucleotide synthetase, large subunit (alt names: purL; AZ09_06390)
  Species: Acetobacter aceti 1023
  GenBank ID: KDE20461
  Promoter: n/a
  Cloning method: Restriction Enzyme; 5′ cloning site n/a (unknown if destroyed); 3′ cloning site XhoI (not destroyed)
  Sequencing primers: 5′ n/a; 3′ T7 terminator
Terms and licenses: Academic/Nonprofit Terms; Industry Terms: Not Available to Industry
Depositor comments: Four overlapping genes in one operon
How to cite: pJK599 was a gift from T. J. Kappock (Addgene plasmid # 72524 ; http://n2t.net/addgene:72524 ; RRID:Addgene_72524)
