>Addgene plasmid #72524 | pJK599 | addgene partial sequence | sequence record 135851 | T7 5'-TAATACGACTCACTATAGGG-3'
TTTTGTTTAACTTTAAGAAGGAGATATACATATGAAGGTACGTGTAACCGTCATGCTGAAGGACGGTGTT
CTGGACCCGCAGGGCAAGGCCATCAGCCACGCATTGCAGACACTTGGTTTTGAAGGCGTGCACGATGTGC
GCGTGGGTAAGGTGATTGAACTGGATCTGCCGGGTGCCAAAGCCGAGGAAGCCCAGAAAAAGGCCGATGC
CATGGCGCGTGATCTGCTAGCCAACCTGGTGATTGAAGATTACTCTGTAGAGGTGGTGGAATGAAGCGCA
CCCTTCTTATAGCGCTGGCATTGGCATGCGCGGCACCGGGCTTGGCCCATGCCCAGCGCATTGCGCCCAT
GAAGGCAGGTAACTTTGCCCGCCTTTGTACGCGCGCCACTAGTGCTGGCATTTGCGATGCCTATATTGGC
GGCCTGACGGATGGGGTCTCTCTTTCCAAAATCAATGATCGGAACGAGGGGGATCCTTCTGCGCCTGCTG
GTTTTTGTGTTCCCGCTACAGAAACCATGCCCGTTATGCGCTCCAAGGTACTTACCTGGCTGAAAGCGCA
TTCTGAAACACTGGACAAGCCGGTTGGTGAAAGTGTTTTTGCCGCCCTGCACGCCTCTTATCCGTGCAGT
GTGAAAAAATGAAAGCAGCAATTATCGTATTCCCCGGTACCAACCGGGAGCGCGATATGGCCATTGCCCT
CAAGCGCGTTACAGGGCAGGCCCCGCGCATGATCTGGCACCATGAAACAGATCTGGGAGATACCGATCTA
GTCGTGCTGCCAGGTGGTTTCAGCTATGGCGATTATCTGCGCTGTGGTGCCATGGCAGCGCATTCTCCCA
TCATGGCGGCTATCAAAGCCTTTGCCCAAAAGGGTGGCCATATTTTGGGTGTGTGCAACGGCTTCCAGAT
TTTAACGGAAACAGGGCTTCTGCCCGGTGCTCTGTTGCGCAACGCCAACCTGCGCTTTCTCTCTCAGGAT
TGCTACCTGAAGGTGGA
