>Addgene plasmid #72524 | pJK599 | addgene partial sequence | sequence record 135852 | T7term 5'-GCTAGTTATTGCTCAGCGG-3'
TTGTTAGCAGCCGGATCTCAGTGGTGGTGGTGGTGGTGCTCGAGTTAGTTGCCCATCAGCATCGGGAAAA
ATGCTTCATGGGCCGTTTTTAGGCGTGCTGCGGATATGGTGACGCCGCTGGGCAGAATCAAATCATTTCC
GCCTGAGCGGGCAATAATGCGTGCAGGCACACCAGCTGCCTGAGCGCGTTCGCACAGGGCTTTGCCGTTT
GCTACACAAGCCAGATAGCGGGCCTGATCTTCACCAAACCAGAAGGCTTCTGGCCGGATACCGGAATCTG
GGCTTTCCAGCTCACATCCAATGCCACTTGCCATCACCATTTCTGCGGCGGCAACCATAATGCCACCGTC
AGCAATGTCATGGCATGCGGTAATGGTGCCATCCAGAATGGCGCTGCGTACAAAGTCACCATTGCGTTTT
TCGGCAACCAGATCGACCGGCGGCGGTGCACCAGCTTCCTGACCCAGAATTTCACGCAGCCAGATGGTCT
GGCCGAGCTCACCCTTGGTTTCACCAATCAGCACCACGTCAGATTCTGGCTGCATGCCAAGGCCAACAGC
CTTGTTCACATCATCCAGAACGCCCAAGGCGCCAATGGCGGGTGTGGGCAGAATGGCGGTGGTGGAGCCA
TCTGGGTTTCGTGTTTCATTATAAAGAGACACGTTGCCGCTCACGACCGGGAAATCCAGCGCTGTACAGG
CTTCCCCCATACCTTCAACCGCAGCCACAAACTGGCCCATGATTTCGGGTTTTTCCGGGTTGGCGAAGTT
CAGGTTATCCGTTACGGCCAGCGGGCGTGCGCCAGTAGCTGTTAGGTTACGCCATGCTTCTGCAACAGCT
TGTGCGCCACCTGTTTTGGGGTCTGCCTGACAGTAACGCGGGGTGCAATCTGTGGTGATGGCCAGACCAA
TGTCTGTATCTTCCACCTTCACAATGGCAGCATCAGCAGCACCCGGACGGCGGACTGTCTGCCCCCCTAC
AGTGCT
